Addgene plasmid #182191: p{ie1-DsRed::FRT-RC,attB}
Purpose: fluorescent reporter gene with yeast recombination site within intron
Depositing lab: David Stern. Depositing organization: HHMI, Janelia Research Campus. Publication: Transgenic tools for targeted chromosome rearrangements allow construction of balancer chromosomes in non-melanogaster Drosophila species. Stern DL. G3 (Bethesda). 2022 Feb 10. pii: 6526388. doi: 10.1093/g3journal/jkac030. PubMed 35143616.
Backbone
  Vector backbone: pBluescript II KS
  Vector type: Insect Expression
Growth in bacteria
  Bacterial resistance: Ampicillin, 100 μg/mL
  Growth temperature: 37°C
  Growth strain: DH5alpha
  Copy number: High Copy
Gene/Insert
  Gene/Insert name: DsRed
  Species: Other
  Cloning method: Gateway Cloning
Terms and licenses: Academic/Nonprofit Terms; Industry Terms: Not Available to Industry
Depositor comments: Please visit https://www.biorxiv.org/content/10.1101/2021.11.18.469106v1.full for bioRxiv preprint.
How to cite: p{ie1-DsRed::FRT-RC,attB} was a gift from David Stern (Addgene plasmid # 182191 ; http://n2t.net/addgene:182191 ; RRID:Addgene_182191)
