[The description below was written by a language model from this plasmid's Addgene catalogue record and pLannotate feature annotations shown in this document.]
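Description:
p{ie1-DsRed::FRT-RC,attB} is an insect expression plasmid built on pBluescript II KS. It is maintained in E. coli at high copy through the ColE1/pUC-type origin and selected with ampicillin via the β-lactamase gene. The backbone also retains the f1 origin, the lacZα/lac promoter region, and the flanking T7 and T3 promoters.

The payload is a DsRed fluorescent reporter driven by baculovirus regulatory elements: the Autographa californica hr5 early enhancer followed by the IE1 promoter, with a short fragment annotated as Drosophila hsp70 promoter sequence just downstream. The automated annotation does not label DsRed by name. It splits the coding region into two pieces matched to related coral chromoprotein family members, which is consistent with the catalogued DsRed insert being interrupted. Between the two pieces lie fragments annotated as mini-white sequence, which presumably supply the intron described in the record. Within this region sits a minimal FRT site in reverse orientation (apparently the "RC" of the name), flanked by Gateway attB1 and attB2 sites left by the Gateway cloning step. The FRT, the target of yeast 2μ FLP recombinase, therefore lies inside an intron and should be spliced out, leaving reporter expression intact. Downstream are a partial loxP site and a φC31 attB site, which allows integrase-mediated insertion into a genomic attP landing site. No terminator or polyadenylation signal is annotated in the unlabelled stretch after the coding sequence.

According to the associated publication title, the construct belongs to a toolkit for targeted chromosome rearrangements and construction of balancer chromosomes in non-melanogaster Drosophila species. FLP-mediated recombination between FRT-bearing reporters at different chromosomal positions would be the expected mode of use, although the record does not detail this.
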