Features (pLannotate 1.2.2; 25 found; start..end, strand, type, name):
    748..852     -  promoter       AmpR promoter: bla
    879..1307    +  rep_origin     f1 ori (sequence partly withheld): f1 bacteriophage origin of replication; arrow indicates direction of (+) strand synthesis
   1338..1493    -  CDS            lacZα (fragment): LacZα fragment of β-galactosidase; lacZ fragment
   1501..1519    +  promoter       T7 promoter: promoter for bacteriophage T7 RNA polymerase
   1528..1552    +  misc_feature   MCS (fragment): pBluescript multiple cloning site
   1575..2057    +  enhancer       hr5 enhancer: Autographa californica hr5; baculovirus early transcription enhancer
   2061..2652    +  promoter       IE1 promoter: promoter of the ie1 gene from the baculovirus Autographa californica
   2675..2797    +  promoter       hsp70 promoter (fragment): Drosophila melanogaster hsp70Bb promoter
   2845..2973    +  CDS            NFCP_MONEF (fragment): Experimental evidence at protein level: Swiss-Prot protein existence level 1. Thought to play a role in photoprotection of the coral's resident symbiont microalgae's photosystems from photoinhibition caused by high light levels found near the surface of coral reefs. From Montipora efflorescens (Pore coral).
   2968..3079    +  CDS            mini-white (fragment): Drosophila white gene eye color pigment; white; This is a modified version of the white gene lacking part of the first intron.
   3091..3115    +  protein_bind   attB2: mutant version of attB; recombination site for the Gateway® BP reaction BP Clonase™
   3132..3165    -  protein_bind   FRT (minimal): supports FLP-mediated excision but not integration (Turan and Bode, 2011) FLP recombinase from the Saccharomyces cerevisiae 2μ plasmid
   3186..3210    -  protein_bind   attB1: mutant version of attB; recombination site for the Gateway® BP reaction BP Clonase™
   3238..3523    +  CDS            mini-white (fragment): Drosophila white gene eye color pigment; white; This is a modified version of the white gene lacking part of the first intron.
   3517..4026    +  CDS            NFCP_GONTE (fragment): Experimental evidence at protein level: Swiss-Prot protein existence level 1. Non-fluorescent pigment protein that is lilac in color. From Goniopora tenuidens (Anemone coral) (Rhodaraea tenuidens).
   4904..4935    -  protein_bind   loxP (fragment): Cre-mediated recombination occurs in the 8-bp core sequence (GCATACAT). Cre recombinase
   4936..4956    +  misc_feature   MCS (fragment): pBluescript multiple cloning site
   4978..5047    +  protein_bind   attB: attB site for the φC31 integrase (Groth et al., 2000) phage φC31 integrase
   5266..5284    -  promoter       T3 promoter: promoter for bacteriophage T3 RNA polymerase
   5329..5345    -  protein_bind   lac operator: The lac repressor binds to the lac operator to inhibit transcription in E. coli. This inhibition can be relieved by adding lactose or isopropyl-β-D-thiogalactopyranoside (IPTG). lac repressor encoded by lacI
   5353..5383    -  promoter       lac promoter: promoter for the E. coli lac operon
   5398..5419    -  protein_bind   CAP binding site: CAP binding activates transcription in the presence of cAMP. E. coli catabolite activator protein
   5432..5524    -  CDS            lacI (fragment): lac repressor; lacI; The lac repressor binds to the lac operator to inhibit transcription in E. coli. This inhibition can be relieved by adding lactose or isopropyl-β-D-thiogalactopyranoside (IPTG).
   5707..6295    -  rep_origin     ori: high-copy-number ColE1/pMB1/pBR322/pUC origin of replication
   6466..747     -  CDS            AmpR (across the origin): β-lactamase; bla; confers resistance to ampicillin, carbenicillin, and related antibiotics
>Addgene plasmid #182191 | p{ie1-DsRed::FRT-RC,attB} | addgene full sequence | sequence record 357826 | Addgene NGS Result
TGGCCCCAGTGCTGCAATGATACCGCGAGACCCACGCTCACCGGCTCCAGATTTATCAGCAATAAACCAG
CCAGCCGGAAGGGCCGAGCGCAGAAGTGGTCCTGCAACTTTATCCGCCTCCATCCAGTCTATTAATTGTT
GCCGGGAAGCTAGAGTAAGTAGTTCGCCAGTTAATAGTTTGCGCAACGTTGTTGCCATTGCTACAGGCAT
CGTGGTGTCACGCTCGTCGTTTGGTATGGCTTCATTCAGCTCCGGTTCCCAACGATCAAGGCGAGTTACA
TGATCCCCCATGTTGTGCAAAAAAGCGGTTAGCTCCTTCGGTCCTCCGATCGTTGTCAGAAGTAAGTTGG
CCGCAGTGTTATCACTCATGGTTATGGCAGCACTGCATAATTCTCTTACTGTCATGCCATCCGTAAGATG
CTTTTCTGTGACTGGTGAGTACTCAACCAAGTCATTCTGAGAATAGTGTATGCGGCGACCGAGTTGCTCT
TGCCCGGCGTCAATACGGGATAATACCGCGCCACATAGCAGAACTTTAAAAGTGCTCATCATTGGAAAAC
GTTCTTCGGGGCGAAAACTCTCAAGGATCTTACCGCTGTTGAGATCCAGTTCGATGTAACCCACTCGTGC
ACCCAACTGATCTTCAGCATCTTTTACTTTCACCAGCGTTTCTGGGTGAGCAAAAACAGGAAGGCAAAAT
GCCGCAAAAAAGGGAATAAGGGCGACACGGAAATGTTGAATACTCATACTCTTCCTTTTTCAATATTATT
GAAGCATTTATCAGGGTTATTGTCTCATGAGCGGATACATATTTGAATGTATTTAGAAAAATAAACAAAT
AGGGGTTCCGCGCACATTTCCCCGAAAAGTGCCACCTG
[124 nt withheld, positions 879-1002]
C
[91 nt withheld, positions 1004-1094]
A
[49 nt withheld, positions 1096-1144]
CCTTTGACGTTGGAGTCCACGTTCTTT
[37 nt withheld, positions 1172-1208]
ACCCTATCTCGGTCTATTCTTTTGATTTATAAGGGATTTTGCCGATTTCGGCCTATTGGTTAAAAAATGA
GCTGATTTAACAAAAATTTAACGCGAATTTTAACAAAATATTAACGCTTACAATTTCCATTCGCCATTCA
GGCTGCGCAACTGTTGGGAAGGGCGATCGGTGCGGGCCTCTTCGCTATTACGCCAGCTGGCGAAAGGGGG
ATGTGCTGCAAGGCGATTAAGTTGGGTAACGCCAGGGTTTTCCCAGTCACGACGTTGTAAAACGACGGCC
AGTGAGCGCGCGTAATACGACTCACTATAGGGCGAATTGGAGCTCCACCGCGGTGGCGGCCGCTTTAATC
CGAGCTCTTACGCGCCCGCGTAAAACACAATCAAGTATGAGTCATAAGCTGATGTCATGTTTTGCACACG
GCTCATAACCGAACTGGCTTTACGAGTAGAATTCTACTTGTAACGCACGATCAGTGGATGATGTCATTTG
TTTTTCAAATCGAGATGATGTCATGTTTTGCACACGGCTCATAAACTCGCTTTACGAGTAGAATTCTACG
TGTAACGCACGATCGATTGATGAGTCATTTGTTTTGCAATATGATATCATACAATATGACTCATTTGTTT
TTCAAAACCGAACTTGATTTACGGGTAGAATTCTACTTGTAAAGCACAATCAAAAAGATGATGTCATTTG
TTTTTCAAAACTGAACTCGCTTTACGAGTAGAATTCTACGTGTAAAACACAATCAAGAAATGATGTCATT
TGTTATAAAAATAAAAGCTGATGTCATGTTTTGCACATGGCTCATAACTAAACTCGCTTTACGGGTAGAA
TTCTACGCGCGTCGATGTCTTTGTGATGCGCGCGACATTTTTGTAGGTTATTGATAAAATGAACGGATAC
GTTGCCCGACATTATCATTAAATCCTTGGCGTAGAATTTGTCGGGTCCATTGTCCGTGTGCGCTAGCATG
CCCGTAACGGACCTCGTACTTTTGGCTTCAAAGGTTTTGCGCACAGACAAAATGTGCCACACTTGCAGCT
CTGCATGTGTGCGCGTTACCACAAATCCCAACGGCGCAGTGTACTTGTTGTATGCAAATAAATCTCGATA
AAGGCGCGGCGCGCGAATGCAGCTGATCACGTACGCTCCTCGTGTTCCGTTCAAGGACGGTGTTATCGAC
CTCAGATTAATGTTTATCGGCCGACTGTTTTCGTATCCGCTCACCAAACGCGTTTTTGCATTAACATTGT
ATGTCGGCGGATGTTCTATATCTAATTTGAATAAATAAACGATAACCGCGTTGGTTTTAGAGGGCATAAT
AAAAGAAATATTGTTATCGTGTTCGCCATTAGGGCAGTATAAATTGACGTTCATGTTGGATATTGTTTCA
GTTGCAAGTTGACACTGGCGGCGACAAGATCGTGAACAACCAAGTGACCATTAAAACCCTCGACCGCCGG
AGTATAAATAGAGGCGCTTCGTCTACGGAGCGACAATTCAATTCAAACAAGCAAAGTGAACACGTCGCTA
AGCGAAAGCTAAGCAAATAAACAAGCGCAGCTGAACAAGCTAAACAATCGGGCGGCCGCACTAGAGCCGG
TCGCCACCATGAGGTCTTCCAAGAATGTTATCAAGGAGTTCATGAGGTTTAAGGTTCGCATGGAAGGAAC
GGTCAATGGGCACGAGTTTGAAATAGAAGGCGAAGGAGAGGGGAGGCCATACGAAGGCCACAATACCGTA
AAGCTTAAGGTGAGTAGTACATGTGCATACATCTTAAGTTCACTTGATCTATAGGAACTGCGATTGCAAC
ATCAAATTGTCTGCGGCGTGAGAACTGCGACCCACAAAAATCCCAAACCGCGGCCGTTTATCACCACTTT
GTACAAGAAAGCTGGGTCGGCGCGCCCACCCTTGAAGTTCCTATACTTTCTAGAGAATAGGAACTTCGGT
GAAGGGGGCGGCCGCGGAGCCTGCTTTTTTGTACAAACTTGTGATAAACGAATTCTTGAAGACGAAAGGG
CACAAACAAATAGTGACACGAAACAGATTATTCTGGTAGCTGTTCTCGCTATATAAGACAATTTTTGAGA
TCATATCATGATCAAGACATCTAAAGGCATTCATTTTCGACTATATTCTTTTTTACAAAAAATATAACAA
CCAGATATTTTAAGCTGATCCTAGATGCACAAAAAATAAATAAAAGTATAAACCTACTTCGTAGGATACT
TCGGGGTACTTTTTGTTCGGGGTTAGATGAGCATAACGCTTGTAGTTGATATTTGAGATCCCCTATCATT
GCAGGTAACCAAGGGGGGACCTTTGCCATTTGCTTGGGATATTTTGTCACCACAATTTCAGTATGGAAGC
AAGGTATATGTCAAGCACCCTGCCGACATACCAGACTATAAAAAGCTGTCATTTCCTGAAGGATTTAAAT
GGGAAAGGGTCATGAACTTTGAAGACGGTGGCGTCGTTACTGTAACCCAGGATTCCAGTTTGCAGGATGG
CTGTTTCATCTACAAGGTCAAGTTCATTGGCGTGAACTTTCCTTCCGATGGACCTGTTATGCAAAAGAAG
ACAATGGGCTGGGAAGCCAGCACTGAGCGTTTGTATCCTCGTGATGGCGTGTTGAAAGGAGAGATTCATA
AGGCTCTGAAGCTGAAAGACGGTGGTCATTACCTAGTTGAATTCAAAAGTATTTACATGGCAAAGAAGCC
TGTGCAGCTACCAGGGTACTACTATGTTGACTCCAAACTGGATATAACAAGCCACAACGAAGACTATACA
ATCGTTGAGCAGTATGAAAGAACCGAGGGACGCCACCATCTGTTCCTTTAGCGGCCATCGAATTCGAGCT
CGCCCACTAAGCGTCGCGCCACTTCAACGCTCGATGGGAGCGTCATTGGTGGGCGGGGTAACCGTCGAAA
TCAGTGTTTACGCTTCCAATCGCAACAAAAAATTCACTGCAACACTGAAAAGCATACGAAAACGATGAAG
ATTGTACGAGAAACCATAAAGTATTTTATCCACAAAGACACGTATAGCAGAAAAGCCAAGTTAACTCGGC
GATAAGTTGTGTACACAAGAATAAAATCGGCCAGATTCAGTGTTGTCAGAAATAAGAAAACCCCACTATG
TTTTTCTTTGCCTTTTCTTTCTCCCAGCGATCATTCATTTCGTGGTGAAAGAACGGGGTCATTGCACGGA
GTTTCGACTGCGGGAAAGCAGAGCTGCCGTTCACTTCGTCTATAATTAGCGCTTTCTATTTTCCCCGATT
CGGGCCGCTGCTGCGCTTTTCCGCCTGCTGTTTGTGGCAAGTGTAGCAGCAGGCTGTGCACGCAGTGTGG
CATGCACTTGGCTTTCCACCGTTGGTATCGATTCTCTGGGACGATGAGTCATTCCTTTCGGGGCCACAGC
ATAATCGTTGCCAGCTCACCGAAATGGTGACTTCATTTCTTAACTGCCGTCAAGCATGCGATTGTACATA
CATACATATTTATATATGTACATATTTATGTGACTATGGTAGGTCGATATAATAGCAATCAACGCAAGCA
AATGTGTCAGTCCTGCTTACAGGAACGATTCTATTTAGTAATTTTCGTTGTATAAAGTAATTATGTATGT
ATGTAAGCCCCATAAATCTGAAACAATTAGGCAAAACCATGCGAAGCTCTCTAGTATAACTTCGTATAAT
GTATGCTATACGAAGTTCTCGAGGGGGGGCCCGGTACCGTCGACGATGTAGGTCACGGTCTCGAAGCCGC
GGTGCGGGTGCCAGGGCGTGCCCTTGGGCTCCCCGGGCGCGTACTCCACCTCACCCATCTGGTCCATCAT
GATGAACGGGTCGAGGTGGCGGTAGTTGATCCCGGCGAACGCGCGGCGCGCCGGGAAGCCCTCGCCCTCG
AAACCGCTGGGCGCGGTGGTCACGGTGAGCACGGGACGTGCGACGGCGTCGGCGGGTGCGGATACGCGGG
GCAGCGTCAGCGGGTTCTCGACGGTCACGGCGGGCATGTCGACACTAGTGGTACCCAGCTTTTGTTCCCT
TTAGTGAGGGTTAATTGCGCGCTTGGCGTAATCATGGTCATAGCTGTTTCCTGTGTGAAATTGTTATCCG
CTCACAATTCCACACAACATACGAGCCGGAAGCATAAAGTGTAAAGCCTGGGGTGCCTAATGAGTGAGCT
AACTCACATTAATTGCGTTGCGCTCACTGCCCGCTTTCCAGTCGGGAAACCTGTCGTGCCAGCTGCATTA
ATGAATCGGCCAACGCGCGGGGAGAGGCGGTTTGCGTATTGGGCGCTCTTCCGCTTCCTCGCTCACTGAC
TCGCTGCGCTCGGTCGTTCGGCTGCGGCGAGCGGTATCAGCTCACTCAAAGGCGGTAATACGGTTATCCA
CAGAATCAGGGGATAACGCAGGAAAGAACATGTGAGCAAAAGGCCAGCAAAAGGCCAGGAACCGTAAAAA
GGCCGCGTTGCTGGCGTTTTTCCATAGGCTCCGCCCCCCTGACGAGCATCACAAAAATCGACGCTCAAGT
CAGAGGTGGCGAAACCCGACAGGACTATAAAGATACCAGGCGTTTCCCCCTGGAAGCTCCCTCGTGCGCT
CTCCTGTTCCGACCCTGCCGCTTACCGGATACCTGTCCGCCTTTCTCCCTTCGGGAAGCGTGGCGCTTTC
TCATAGCTCACGCTGTAGGTATCTCAGTTCGGTGTAGGTCGTTCGCTCCAAGCTGGGCTGTGTGCACGAA
CCCCCCGTTCAGCCCGACCGCTGCGCCTTATCCGGTAACTATCGTCTTGAGTCCAACCCGGTAAGACACG
ACTTATCGCCACTGGCAGCAGCCACTGGTAACAGGATTAGCAGAGCGAGGTATGTAGGCGGTGCTACAGA
GTTCTTGAAGTGGTGGCCTAACTACGGCTACACTAGAAGAACAGTATTTGGTATCTGCGCTCTGCTGAAG
CCAGTTACCTTCGGAAAAAGAGTTGGTAGCTCTTGATCCGGCAAACAAACCACCGCTGGTAGCGGTGGTT
TTTTTGTTTGCAAGCAGCAGATTACGCGCAGAAAAAAAGGATCTCAAGAAGATCCTTTGATCTTTTCTAC
GGGGTCTGACGCTCAGTGGAACGAAAACTCACGTTAAGGGATTTTGGTCATGAGATTATCAAAAAGGATC
TTCACCTAGATCCTTTTAAATTAAAAATGAAGTTTTAAATCAATCTAAAGTATATATGAGTAAACTTGGT
CTGACAGTTACCAATGCTTAATCAGTGAGGCACCTATCTCAGCGATCTGTCTATTTCGTTCATCCATAGT
TGCCTGACTCCCCGTCGTGTAGATAACTACGATACGGGAGGGCTTACCATC
